Addgene plasmid #212626: CROPseq-Puro-4xMS2
Purpose: MS2 hairpin-containing expression vector and sgRNA entry plasmid for the directed export of barcode transcripts in Gag-MCP virus-like particles
Depositing lab: Paul Blainey. Depositing organization: Broad Institute. Publication: Live-cell transcriptomics with engineered virus-like particles. Najia MA, Le A, Borrajo J, Pruett L, Tsai F, Ogi R, Huang JY, Griffith LG, Daley GQ, Blainey PC. Cell. 2026 Sep 1:S0092-8674(26)00932-3. doi: 10.1016/j.cell.2026.08.005. PubMed 42679822.
Backbone
  Vector backbone: CROPseq-Guide-Puro (Addgene #86708)
  Backbone manufacturer: Christoph Bock Lab
  Total vector size (bp): 10770
  Modifications to backbone: MS2 hairpins were introduced into the 3' UTR of the puromycin mRNA transcript, and the sgRNA scaffold sequence was derived from Dang, et al. (2015). Genome Biology (PMID: 26671237)
  Vector type: Mammalian Expression, Lentiviral, CRISPR
  Selectable markers: Puromycin
Growth in bacteria
  Bacterial resistance: Ampicillin, 100 μg/mL
  Growth temperature: 30°C
  Growth strain: NEB Stable
  Copy number: High Copy
Gene/Insert
  Gene/Insert name: EF1a-PuroR-4xMS2-WPRE-hU6-sgRNA
  gRNA/shRNA sequence: replace stuffer sequence with custom sgRNA spacer sequence via BsmBI Golden Gate cloning
  Species: Synthetic
  Promoter: EF1a
  Cloning method: Gibson Cloning
  Sequencing primers: 5′ TTGGGCACTGACAATTCCGT
Terms and licenses: Academic/Nonprofit Terms; Industry Terms: Not Available to Industry
Depositor comments: Please visit https://doi.org/10.1101/2024.10.01.616098 for bioRxiv preprint.
How to cite: CROPseq-Puro-4xMS2 was a gift from Paul Blainey (Addgene plasmid # 212626 ; http://n2t.net/addgene:212626 ; RRID:Addgene_212626)
