[The description below was written by a language model from this plasmid's Addgene catalogue record and pLannotate feature annotations shown in this document.]
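Description:
CROPseq-Puro-4xMS2 is a third-generation-style lentiviral CRISPR guide vector derived from CROPseq-Guide-Puro, built for mammalian expression and propagated in E. coli through a high-copy ColE1/pUC origin with ampicillin resistance (AmpR); an f1 ori and SV40 ori are also present on the backbone. The viral portion begins with an RSV promoter fused to a truncated HIV-1 5' LTR, followed by the Ψ packaging signal with a partial gag fragment, the RRE for Rev-dependent export, and the cPPT/CTS. It ends with a second truncated LTR and an SV40 poly(A) signal. The catalogue lists a total size of 10,770 bp, whereas the annotated sequencing record is 10,480 nt; the record does not explain this difference.

The payload is an EF-1α promoter (core promoter plus intron A) driving puromycin N-acetyltransferase for selection of transduced cells. Four MS2 stem loops sit in the 3' UTR of this transcript, upstream of a WPRE that enhances expression. Downstream of the WPRE, just ahead of the 3' LTR, lies a human U6 promoter, a stuffer region (part of which is annotated by homology as a bacterial deoC1 gene) and an sgRNA scaffold described as an optimised variant. The stuffer is replaced with a custom spacer by BsmBI Golden Gate cloning. As in the CROP-seq design, this placement means the guide cassette is also carried within the 3' end of the Pol II puromycin mRNA, so the spacer serves as a polyadenylated barcode. The MS2 hairpins allow that barcode transcript to be bound by MS2 coat protein fused to Gag, directing its export from living cells in Gag-MCP virus-like particles.
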