Features (pLannotate 1.2.2; 34 found; start..end, strand, type, name):
      2..94      +  CDS            lacI (fragment): lac repressor; lacI; The lac repressor binds to the lac operator to inhibit transcription in E. coli. This inhibition can be relieved by adding lactose or isopropyl-β-D-thiogalactopyranoside (IPTG).
    107..128     +  protein_bind   CAP binding site: CAP binding activates transcription in the presence of cAMP. E. coli catabolite activator protein
    143..173     +  promoter       lac promoter: promoter for the E. coli lac operon
    181..197     +  protein_bind   lac operator: The lac repressor binds to the lac operator to inhibit transcription in E. coli. This inhibition can be relieved by adding lactose or isopropyl-β-D-thiogalactopyranoside (IPTG). lac repressor encoded by lacI
    242..260     +  promoter       T3 promoter: promoter for bacteriophage T3 RNA polymerase
    288..514     +  promoter       RSV promoter: Rous sarcoma virus enhancer/promoter
    515..695     +  LTR            5' LTR (truncated): truncated 5' long terminal repeat (LTR) from HIV-1
    742..867     +  misc_feature   HIV-1 Ψ: packaging signal of human immunodeficiency virus type 1
    851..1214    +  CDS            HIV-1 gag (fragment): gag protein from human immunodeficiency virus 1; gag
   1360..1593    +  misc_feature   RRE: The Rev response element (RRE) of HIV-1 allows for Rev-dependent mRNA export from the nucleus to the cytoplasm.
   2003..2120    +  misc_feature   cPPT/CTS: central polypurine tract and central termination sequence of HIV-1
   2186..2252    +  CDS            small t antigen (fragment): SV40 (simian virus 40) small t antigen
   2278..2489    +  promoter       EF-1α core promoter: core promoter for human elongation factor EF-1α
   2490..3428    +  intron         EF-1α intron A: intron upstream of the start codon of human EF-1α
   3450..4049    +  CDS            PuroR (fragment): puromycin N-acetyltransferase; pac from Streptomyces; confers resistance to puromycin
   4106..4124    +  misc_RNA       MS2 stem loop: stem loop that binds the bacteriophage MS2 coat protein
   4145..4163    +  misc_RNA       MS2 stem loop: stem loop that binds the bacteriophage MS2 coat protein
   4215..4233    +  misc_RNA       MS2 stem loop: stem loop that binds the bacteriophage MS2 coat protein
   4254..4272    +  misc_RNA       MS2 stem loop: stem loop that binds the bacteriophage MS2 coat protein
   4321..4909    +  misc_feature   WPRE: woodchuck hepatitis virus posttranscriptional regulatory element
   4905..5015    +  CDS            nef (fragment): NEF_HV1LA - Experimental evidence at protein level: Swiss-Prot protein existence level 1. Extracellular Nef protein targets CD4(+) T-lymphocytes for apoptosis by interacting with CXCR4 surface receptors. From Human immunodeficiency virus type 1 group M subtype B (isolate Lai) (HIV-1).
   5035..5061    +  CDS            Rev (fragment): human immunodeficiency virus 1 (HIV-1) Rev protein; rev; enhances nuclear export of unspliced and incompletely spliced viral mRNAs
   5065..5305    +  promoter       U6 promoter: RNA polymerase III promoter for human U6 snRNA
   5491..6150    -  CDS            deoC1: DEOC1_STAAN - Also known as dra. Experimental evidence at protein level: Swiss-Prot protein existence level 1. Catalyzes a reversible aldol reaction between acetaldehyde and D-glyceraldehyde 3-phosphate to generate 2-deoxy-D-ribose 5- phosphate. From Staphylococcus aureus (strain N315).
   7213..7280    +  misc_RNA       tracrRNA (fragment): trans-activating CRISPR RNA for the Streptococcus pyogenes CRISPR/Cas9 system
   7333..7513    +  LTR            5' LTR (truncated): truncated 5' long terminal repeat (LTR) from HIV-1
   7591..7712    +  polyA_signal   SV40 poly(A) signal: SV40 polyadenylation signal
   7752..7887    +  rep_origin     SV40 ori: SV40 origin of replication
   7908..7926    -  promoter       T7 promoter: promoter for bacteriophage T7 RNA polymerase
   7934..8089    +  CDS            lacZα (fragment): LacZα fragment of β-galactosidase; lacZ fragment
   8094..8522    +  rep_origin     f1 ori (sequence partly withheld): f1 bacteriophage origin of replication; arrow indicates direction of (+) strand synthesis
   8575..8679    +  promoter       AmpR promoter: bla
   8680..9540    +  CDS            AmpR: β-lactamase; bla; confers resistance to ampicillin, carbenicillin, and related antibiotics
   9711..10299   +  rep_origin     ori: high-copy-number ColE1/pMB1/pBR322/pUC origin of replication
>Addgene plasmid #212626 | CROPseq-Puro-4xMS2 | addgene full sequence | sequence record 420274 | Addgene NGS Result
AGCGCCCAATACGCAAACCGCCTCTCCCCGCGCGTTGGCCGATTCATTAATGCAGCTGACACGACAGGTT
TCCCGACTGGAAAGCGGGCAGTGAGCGCAACGCAATTAATGTGAGTTAGCTCACTCATTAGGCACCCCAG
GCTTTACACTTTATGCTTCCGGCTCGTATGTTGTGTGGAATTGTGAGCGGATAACAATTTCACACAGGAA
ACAGCTATGACCATGATTACGCCAAGCGCGCAATTAACCCTCACTAAAGGGAACAAAAGCTGGAGCTGCA
AGCTTAATGTAGTCTTATGCAATACTCTTGTAGTCTTGCAACATGGTAACGATGAGTTAGCAACATGCCT
TACAAGGAGAGAAAAAGCACCGTGCATGCCGATTGGTGGAAGTAAGGTGGTACGATCGTGCCTTATTAGG
AAGGCAACAGACGGGTCTGACATGGATTGGACGAACCACTGAATTGCCGCATTGCAGAGATATTGTATTT
AAGTGCCTAGCTCGATACATAAACGGGTCTCTCTGGTTAGACCAGATCTGAGCCTGGGAGCTCTCTGGCT
AACTAGGGAACCCACTGCTTAAGCCTCAATAAAGCTTGCCTTGAGTGCTTCAAGTAGTGTGTGCCCGTCT
GTTGTGTGACTCTGGTAACTAGAGATCCCTCAGACCCTTTTAGTCAGTGTGGAAAATCTCTAGCAGTGGC
GCCCGAACAGGGACTTGAAAGCGAAAGGGAAACCAGAGGAGCTCTCTCGACGCAGGACTCGGCTTGCTGA
AGCGCGCACGGCAAGAGGCGAGGGGCGGCGACTGGTGAGTACGCCAAAAATTTTGACTAGCGGAGGCTAG
AAGGAGAGAGATGGGTGCGAGAGCGTCAGTATTAAGCGGGGGAGAATTAGATCGCGATGGGAAAAAATTC
GGTTAAGGCCAGGGGGAAAGAAAAAATATAAATTAAAACATATAGTATGGGCAAGCAGGGAGCTAGAACG
ATTCGCAGTTAATCCTGGCCTGTTAGAAACATCAGAAGGCTGTAGACAAATACTGGGACAGCTACAACCA
TCCCTTCAGACAGGATCAGAAGAACTTAGATCATTATATAATACAGTAGCAACCCTCTATTGTGTGCATC
AAAGGATAGAGATAAAAGACACCAAGGAAGCTTTAGACAAGATAGAGGAAGAGCAAAACAAAAGTAAGAC
CACCGCACAGCAAGCGGCCGCTGATCTTCAGACCTGGAGGAGGAGATATGAGGGACAATTGGAGAAGTGA
ATTATATAAATATAAAGTAGTAAAAATTGAACCATTAGGAGTAGCACCCACCAAGGCAAAGAGAAGAGTG
GTGCAGAGAGAAAAAAGAGCAGTGGGAATAGGAGCTTTGTTCCTTGGGTTCTTGGGAGCAGCAGGAAGCA
CTATGGGCGCAGCGTCAATGACGCTGACGGTACAGGCCAGACAATTATTGTCTGGTATAGTGCAGCAGCA
GAACAATTTGCTGAGGGCTATTGAGGCGCAACAGCATCTGTTGCAACTCACAGTCTGGGGCATCAAGCAG
CTCCAGGCAAGAATCCTGGCTGTGGAAAGATACCTAAAGGATCAACAGCTCCTGGGGATTTGGGGTTGCT
CTGGAAAACTCATTTGCACCACTGCTGTGCCTTGGAATGCTAGTTGGAGTAATAAATCTCTGGAACAGAT
TTGGAATCACACGACCTGGATGGAGTGGGACAGAGAAATTAACAATTACACAAGCTTAATACACTCCTTA
ATTGAAGAATCGCAAAACCAGCAAGAAAAGAATGAACAAGAATTATTGGAATTAGATAAATGGGCAAGTT
TGTGGAATTGGTTTAACATAACAAATTGGCTGTGGTATATAAAATTATTCATAATGATAGTAGGAGGCTT
GGTAGGTTTAAGAATAGTTTTTGCTGTACTTTCTATAGTGAATAGAGTTAGGCAGGGATATTCACCATTA
TCGTTTCAGAATCTTGAGACAAATGGCAGTATTCATCCACAATTTTAAAAGAAAAGGGGGGATTGGGGGG
TACAGTGCAGGGGAAAGAATAGTAGACATAATAGCAACAGACATACAAACTAAAGAATTACAAAAACAAA
TTACAAAAATTCAAAATTTTCGGGTTTATTACAGGGACAGCAGAGATCCACTTTGGCGCCGGCTCGAGGG
GGCCCGGGTGCAAAGATGGATAAAGTTTTAAACAGAGAGGAATCTTTGCAGCTAATGGACCTTCTAGGTC
TTGAAAGGAGTGGGAATTGGCTCCGGTGCCCGTCAGTGGGCAGAGCGCACATCGCCCACAGTCCCCGAGA
AGTTGGGGGGAGGGGTCGGCAATTGATCCGGTGCCTAGAGAAGGTGGCGCGGGGTAAACTGGGAAAGTGA
TGTCGTGTACTGGCTCCGCCTTTTTCCCGAGGGTGGGGGAGAACCGTATATAAGTGCAGTAGTCGCCGTG
AACGTTCTTTTTCGCAACGGGTTTGCCGCCAGAACACAGGTAAGTGCCGTGTGTGGTTCCCGCGGGCCTG
GCCTCTTTACGGGTTATGGCCCTTGCGTGCCTTGAATTACTTCCACCTGGCTGCAGTACGTGATTCTTGA
TCCCGAGCTTCGGGTTGGAAGTGGGTGGGAGAGTTCGAGGCCTTGCGCTTAAGGAGCCCCTTCGCCTCGT
GCTTGAGTTGAGGCCTGGCCTGGGCGCTGGGGCCGCCGCGTGCGAATCTGGTGGCACCTTCGCGCCTGTC
TCGCTGCTTTCGATAAGTCTCTAGCCATTTAAAATTTTTGATGACCTGCTGCGACGCTTTTTTTCTGGCA
AGATAGTCTTGTAAATGCGGGCCAAGATCTGCACACTGGTATTTCGGTTTTTGGGGCCGCGGGCGGCGAC
GGGGCCCGTGCGTCCCAGCGCACATGTTCGGCGAGGCGGGGCCTGCGAGCGCGGCCACCGAGAATCGGAC
GGGGGTAGTCTCAAGCTGGCCGGCCTGCTCTGGTGCCTGGCCTCGCGCCGCCGTGTATCGCCCCGCCCTG
GGCGGCAAGGCTGGCCCGGTCGGCACCAGTTGCGTGAGCGGAAAGATGGCCGCTTCCCGGCCCTGCTGCA
GGGAGCTCAAAATGGAGGACGCGGCGCTCGGGAGAGCGGGCGGGTGAGTCACCCACACAAAGGAAAAGGG
CCTTTCCGTCCTCAGCCGTCGCTTCATGTGACTCCACGGAGTACCGGGCGCCGTCCAGGCACCTCGATTA
GTTCTCGAGCTTTTGGAGTACGTCGTCTTTAGGTTGGGGGGAGGGGTTTTATGCGATGGAGTTTCCCCAC
ACTGAGTGGGTGGAGACTGAAGTTAGGCCAGCTTGGCACTTGATGTAATTCTCCTTGGAATTTGCCCTTT
TTGAGTTTGGATCTTGGTTCATTCTCAAGCCTCAGACAGTGGTTCAAAGTTTTTTTCTTCCATTTCAGGT
GTCGTGACGTACGGCCACCATGACCGAGTACAAGCCCACGGTGCGCCTCGCCACCCGCGACGACGTCCCC
AGGGCCGTACGCACCCTCGCCGCCGCGTTCGCCGACTACCCCGCCACGCGCCACACCGTCGATCCGGACC
GCCACATCGAGCGGGTCACCGAGCTGCAAGAACTCTTCCTCACGCGCGTCGGGCTCGACATCGGCAAGGT
GTGGGTCGCGGACGACGGCGCCGCCGTGGCGGTCTGGACCACGCCGGAGAGCGTCGAAGCGGGGGCGGTG
TTCGCCGAGATCGGCCCGCGCATGGCCGAGTTGAGCGGTTCCCGGCTGGCCGCGCAGCAACAGATGGAAG
GCCTCCTGGCGCCGCACCGGCCCAAGGAGCCCGCGTGGTTCCTGGCCACCGTCGGAGTCTCGCCCGACCA
CCAGGGCAAGGGTCTGGGCAGCGCCGTCGTGCTCCCCGGAGTGGAGGCGGCCGAGCGCGCCGGGGTGCCC
GCCTTCCTGGAGACCTCCGCGCCCCGCAACCTCCCCTTCTACGAGCGGCTCGGCTTCACCGTCACCGCCG
ACGTCGAGGTGCCCGAAGGACCGCGCACCTGGTGCATGACCCGCAAGCCCGGTGCCTGATGGACGAGCTG
TACAAGTAAAGCGGCCGGATCCTAAGGTACCTAATTGCCTAGAAAACATGAGGATCACCCATGTCTGCAG
GTCGACTCTAGAAAACATGAGGATCACCCATGTCTGCAGTATTCCCGGGTTCATTAGATCCTAAGGTACC
TAATTGCCTAGAAAACATGAGGATCACCCATGTCTGCAGGTCGACTCCAGAAAACATGAGGATCACCCAT
GTCTGCAGTATTCCCGGGTTCATTAGATCTGCGCGCGATCGATAGATCCTAATCAACCTCTGGATTACAA
AATTTGTGAAAGATTGACTGGTATTCTTAACTATGTTGCTCCTTTTACGCTATGTGGATACGCTGCTTTA
ATGCCTTTGTATCATGCTATTGCTTCCCGTATGGCTTTCATTTTCTCCTCCTTGTATAAATCCTGGTTGC
TGTCTCTTTATGAGGAGTTGTGGCCCGTTGTCAGGCAACGTGGCGTGGTGTGCACTGTGTTTGCTGACGC
AACCCCCACTGGTTGGGGCATTGCCACCACCTGTCAGCTCCTTTCCGGGACTTTCGCTTTCCCCCTCCCT
ATTGCCACGGCGGAACTCATCGCCGCCTGCCTTGCCCGCTGCTGGACAGGGGCTCGGCTGTTGGGCACTG
ACAATTCCGTGGTGTTGTCGGGGAAATCATCGTCCTTTCCTTGGCTGCTCGCCTGTGTTGCCACCTGGAT
TCTGCGCGGGACGTCCTTCTGCTACGTCCCTTCGGCCCTCAATCCAGCGGACCTTCCTTCCCGCGGCCTG
CTGCCGGCTCTGCGGCCTCTTCCGCGTCTTCGCCTTCGCCCTCAGACGAGTCGGATCTCCCTTTGGGCCG
CCTCCCCGCGTCGACTTTAAGACCAATGACTTACAAGGCAGCTGTAGATCTTAGCCACTTTTTAAAAGAA
AAGGGGGGACTGGAAGGGCTAATTCACTCCCAACGAAGACAAGATTTCACCATTATCGTTTCAGACCCAC
CTCCCAACCCCGAGGGGACCCAGAGAGGGCCTATTTCCCATGATTCCTTCATATTTGCATATACGATACA
AGGCTGTTAGAGAGATAATTAGAATTAATTTGACTGTAAACACAAAGATATTAGTACAAAATACGTGACG
TAGAAAGTAATAATTTCTTGGGTAGTTTGCAGTTTTAAAATTATGTTTTAAAATGGACTATCATATGCTT
ACCGTAACTTGAAAGTATTTCGATTTCTTGGCTTTATATATCTTGTGGAAAGGACGAAACACCGGAGACG
GTTGTAAATGAGCACACAAAATACACATGCTAAAATATTATATTCTATGACCTTTATAAAATCAACCAAA
ATCTTCTTTTTAATAACTTTAGTATCAATAATTAGAATTTTTATGTTCCTTTTTGCAAACTTTTAATAAA
AATGAGCAAAATAAAAAAACGCTAGTTTTAGTAACTCGCGTTGTTTTCTTCACCTTTAATAATAGCTACT
CCACCACTTGTTCCTAAGCGGTCAGCTCCTGCTTCAATCATTTTTTGAGCATCTTCAAATGTTCTAACTC
CACCAGCTGCTTTAACTAAAGCATTGTCTTTAACAACTGACTTCATTAGTTTAACATCTTCAAATGTTGC
ACCTGATTTTGAAAATCCTGTTGATGTTTTAACAAATTCTAATCCAGCTTCAACAGCTATTTCACAAGCT
TTCATGATTTCTTCTTTTGTTAATAAACAATTTTCCATAATACATTTAACAACATGTGATCCAGCTGCTT
TTTTTACAGCTTTCATGTCTTCTAAAACTAATTCATAATTTTTGTCTTTTAATGCACCAATATTTAATAC
CATATCAATTTCTGTTGCACCATCTTTAATTGCTTCAGAAACTTCGAATGCTTTTGTAGCTGTTGTGCAT
GCACCTAGAGGAAAACCTACAACATTTGTTATTCCTACATTTGTGCCTTTTAATAATTCTTTACAATAGC
TTGTTCAATATGAATTAACACAAACTGTTGCAAAATCAAATTCAATTGCTTCATCACATAATTGTTTAAT
TTCAGCTTTCGTAGCATCTTGTTTTAATAATGTGTGATCTATATATTTGTTTAGTTTCATTTTTTCTCCT
ATATATTCATTTTTAATTTTAATTCTTTAATAATTTCGTCTACTTTAACTTTAGCGTTTTGAACAGATTC
ACCAACACCTATAAAATAAATTTTTAGTTTAGGTTCAGTTCCACTTGGGCGAACAGCAAATCATGACTTA
TCTTCTAAATAAAATTTTAGTAAGTCTTGTCCTGGCATATTATACATTCCATCGATGTAGTCTTCAACAT
TAACAACTTTAAGTCCAGCAATTTGAGTTAAGGGTGTTGCTCTCAATGATTTCATTAATGGTTCAATTTT
TAATTTCTTTTCTTCTGGTTTAAAATTCAAGTTTAAAGTGAAAGTGTAATATGCACCCATTTCTTTAAAT
AAATCTTCTAAATAGTCTACTAATGTTTTATTTTGTTTTTTATAAAATCAAGCAGCCTCTGCTATTAATA
TAGAAGCTTGTATTCCATCTTTATCTCTAGCTGAGTCATCAATTACATATCCATAACTTTCTTCATAAGC
AAAAACAAAATTTAATCCGTTATCTTCTTCTTTAGCAATTTCTCTACCCATTCATTTAAATCCAGTTAAA
GTTTTTACAATATTAACTCCATATTTTTCATGAGCGATTCTATCACCCAAATCACTTGTTACAAAACTTG
AATATAGAGCCGGATTTTTTGGAATGCTATTTAAGCGTTTTAGATTTGATAATTTTCAATCAATTAAAAT
TGGTCCTGTTTGATTTCCATCTAATCTTACAAAATGACCATCATGTTTTATTGCCATTCCAAATCTGTCA
GCATCTGGGTCATTCATAATAATAATATCTGCATCATGTTTAATACCATATTCAAGCGGTATTTTTCATG
CAGGATCAAATTCTGGATTTGGATTTACAACATTTTTAAATGTTTCATCTTCAAATGCATGCTCTTCAAC
CTCAATAACGTTATATCCTGATTCACGTAATATTTTTGGGGTAAATTTAGTTCCTGTTCCATTAACTGCG
CTAAAAATAATTTTTAAATCTTTTTTAGCTTCTTGCTCTTTTTTGTACGTCTCTGTTTCAGAGCTATGCT
GGAAACAGCATAGCAAGTTGAAATAAGGCTAGTCCGTTATCAACTTGAAAAAGTGGCACCGAGTCGGTGC
TTTTTTAAGCTTGGCGTAACTAGATCTTGAGACACTGCTTTTTGCTTGTACTGGGTCTCTCTGGTTAGAC
CAGATCTGAGCCTGGGAGCTCTCTGGCTAACTAGGGAACCCACTGCTTAAGCCTCAATAAAGCTTGCCTT
GAGTGCTTCAAGTAGTGTGTGCCCGTCTGTTGTGTGACTCTGGTAACTAGAGATCCCTCAGACCCTTTTA
GTCAGTGTGGAAAATCTCTAGCAGTACGTATAGTAGTTCATGTCATCTTATTATTCAGTATTTATAACTT
GCAAAGAAATGAATATCAGAGAGTGAGAGGAACTTGTTTATTGCAGCTTATAATGGTTACAAATAAAGCA
ATAGCATCACAAATTTCACAAATAAAGCATTTTTTTCACTGCATTCTAGTTGTGGTTTGTCCAAACTCAT
CAATGTATCTTATCATGTCTGGCTCTAGCTATCCCGCCCCTAACTCCGCCCATCCCGCCCCTAACTCCGC
CCAGTTCCGCCCATTCTCCGCCCCATGGCTGACTAATTTTTTTTATTTATGCAGAGGCCGAGGCCGCCTC
GGCCTCTGAGCTATTCCAGAAGTAGTGAGGAGGCTTTTTTGGAGGCCTAGGGACGTACCCAATTCGCCCT
ATAGTGAGTCGTATTACGCGCGCTCACTGGCCGTCGTTTTACAACGTCGTGACTGGGAAAACCCTGGCGT
TACCCAACTTAATCGCCTTGCAGCACATCCCCCTTTCGCCAGCTGGCGTAATAGCGAAGAGGCCCGCACC
GATCGCCCTTCCCAACAGTTGCGCAGCCTGAATGGCGAATGGG
[124 nt withheld, positions 8094-8217]
C
[91 nt withheld, positions 8219-8309]
A
[49 nt withheld, positions 8311-8359]
CCTTTGACGTTGGAGTCCACGTTCTTT
[37 nt withheld, positions 8387-8423]
ACCCTATCTCGGTCTATTCTTTTGATTTATAAGGGATTTTGCCGATTTCGGCCTATTGGTTAAAAAATGA
GCTGATTTAACAAAAATTTAACGCGAATTTTAACAAAATATTAACGCTTACAATTTAGGTGGCACTTTTC
GGGGAAATGTGCGCGGAACCCCTATTTGTTTATTTTTCTAAATACATTCAAATATGTATCCGCTCATGAG
ACAATAACCCTGATAAATGCTTCAATAATATTGAAAAAGGAAGAGTATGAGTATTCAACATTTCCGTGTC
GCCCTTATTCCCTTTTTTGCGGCATTTTGCCTTCCTGTTTTTGCTCACCCAGAAACGCTGGTGAAAGTAA
AAGATGCTGAAGATCAGTTGGGTGCACGAGTGGGTTACATCGAACTGGATCTCAACAGCGGTAAGATCCT
TGAGAGTTTTCGCCCCGAAGAACGTTTTCCAATGATGAGCACTTTTAAAGTTCTGCTATGTGGCGCGGTA
TTATCCCGTATTGACGCCGGGCAAGAGCAACTCGGTCGCCGCATACACTATTCTCAGAATGACTTGGTTG
AGTACTCACCAGTCACAGAAAAGCATCTTACGGATGGCATGACAGTAAGAGAATTATGCAGTGCTGCCAT
AACCATGAGTGATAACACTGCGGCCAACTTACTTCTGACAACGATCGGAGGACCGAAGGAGCTAACCGCT
TTTTTGCACAACATGGGGGATCATGTAACTCGCCTTGATCGTTGGGAACCGGAGCTGAATGAAGCCATAC
CAAACGACGAGCGTGACACCACGATGCCTGTAGCAATGGCAACAACGTTGCGCAAACTATTAACTGGCGA
ACTACTTACTCTAGCTTCCCGGCAACAATTAATAGACTGGATGGAGGCGGATAAAGTTGCAGGACCACTT
CTGCGCTCGGCCCTTCCGGCTGGCTGGTTTATTGCTGATAAATCTGGAGCCGGTGAGCGTGGGTCTCGCG
GTATCATTGCAGCACTGGGGCCAGATGGTAAGCCCTCCCGTATCGTAGTTATCTACACGACGGGGAGTCA
GGCAACTATGGATGAACGAAATAGACAGATCGCTGAGATAGGTGCCTCACTGATTAAGCATTGGTAACTG
TCAGACCAAGTTTACTCATATATACTTTAGATTGATTTAAAACTTCATTTTTAATTTAAAAGGATCTAGG
TGAAGATCCTTTTTGATAATCTCATGACCAAAATCCCTTAACGTGAGTTTTCGTTCCACTGAGCGTCAGA
CCCCGTAGAAAAGATCAAAGGATCTTCTTGAGATCCTTTTTTTCTGCGCGTAATCTGCTGCTTGCAAACA
AAAAAACCACCGCTACCAGCGGTGGTTTGTTTGCCGGATCAAGAGCTACCAACTCTTTTTCCGAAGGTAA
CTGGCTTCAGCAGAGCGCAGATACCAAATACTGTTCTTCTAGTGTAGCCGTAGTTAGGCCACCACTTCAA
GAACTCTGTAGCACCGCCTACATACCTCGCTCTGCTAATCCTGTTACCAGTGGCTGCTGCCAGTGGCGAT
AAGTCGTGTCTTACCGGGTTGGACTCAAGACGATAGTTACCGGATAAGGCGCAGCGGTCGGGCTGAACGG
GGGGTTCGTGCACACAGCCCAGCTTGGAGCGAACGACCTACACCGAACTGAGATACCTACAGCGTGAGCT
ATGAGAAAGCGCCACGCTTCCCGAAGGGAGAAAGGCGGACAGGTATCCGGTAAGCGGCAGGGTCGGAACA
GGAGAGCGCACGAGGGAGCTTCCAGGGGGAAACGCCTGGTATCTTTATAGTCCTGTCGGGTTTCGCCACC
TCTGACTTGAGCGTCGATTTTTGTGATGCTCGTCAGGGGGGCGGAGCCTATGGAAAAACGCCAGCAACGC
GGCCTTTTTACGGTTCCTGGCCTTTTGCTGGCCTTTTGCTCACATGTTCTTTCCTGCGTTATCCCCTGAT
TCTGTGGATAACCGTATTACCGCCTTTGAGTGAGCTGATACCGCTCGCCGCAGCCGAACGACCGAGCGCA
GCGAGTCAGTGAGCGAGGAAGCGGAAG
